Addgene plasmid #87957: pPMS008 (JBEI-11596)
Purpose: (Empty Backbone) jStack yeast assembly into plant vectors, Level 1 Intermediary Vector, ColE1origin
Depositing lab: Dominique Loque. Depositing organization: Lawrence Berkeley National Laboratory. Publication: A robust gene-stacking method utilizing yeast assembly for plant synthetic biology. Shih PM, Vuu K, Mansoori N, Ayad L, Louie KB, Bowen BP, Northen TR, Loque D. Nat Commun. 2016 Oct 26;7:13215. doi: 10.1038/ncomms13215. PubMed 27782150.
Backbone
  Vector backbone: pms008
  Vector type: Synthetic Biology
Growth in bacteria
  Bacterial resistance: Chloramphenicol, 25 μg/mL
  Growth temperature: 37°C
  Growth strain: DH5alpha
  Copy number: High Copy
Gene/Insert
  Gene/Insert name: None
Terms and licenses: Academic/Nonprofit Terms; Industry Terms: Not Available to Industry
How to cite: pPMS008 (JBEI-11596) was a gift from Dominique Loque (Addgene plasmid # 87957 ; http://n2t.net/addgene:87957 ; RRID:Addgene_87957)
