[The description below was written by a language model from this plasmid's Addgene catalogue record and pLannotate feature annotations shown in this document.]
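Description:
pPMS008 (JBEI-11596) is a small (about 2.6 kb) empty backbone from the jStack toolkit, a gene-stacking system that uses yeast assembly to build multigene constructs destined for plant vectors. Within that scheme it is catalogued as a Level 1 intermediary vector with a ColE1 origin, and it is classed as a synthetic biology vector with no insert. It is maintained in E. coli as a high-copy plasmid through a ColE1/pMB1-type origin and is selected with chloramphenicol, conferred by the cat (chloramphenicol acetyltransferase) gene driven by its native cat promoter and followed by the phage lambda t0 transcription terminator. A very short annotated match to the RSF1030 origin at the start of the sequence is only a fragment and is unlikely to represent a functional second replicon.

Although the catalogue lists no gene or insert, the sequence annotation shows a complete superfolder GFP coding sequence, oriented opposite to the resistance cassette. The record does not state what promoter drives it or what role it plays. In modular cloning backbones such a reporter commonly acts as a visual placeholder that is lost when a part is cloned in, but that is an inference and is not documented here. Likewise, no cloning sites, assembly overhangs or homology regions are annotated, and no yeast origin or auxotrophic marker and no plant T-DNA borders are detected. This is consistent with the plasmid serving as a bacterial intermediate that holds parts or cassettes before they are combined by yeast assembly into plant transformation vectors further along the jStack workflow.
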