Features (pLannotate 1.2.2; 6 found; start..end, strand, type, name):
      2..29      +  rep_origin     RSF ori (fragment): Plasmids containing the RSF 1030 origin of replication can be propagated in E. coli cells that contain additional plasmids with compatible origins.
    235..948     +  CDS            superfolder GFP: GFP variant that folds robustly even when fused to poorly folded proteins (Pédelacq et al., 2006)
    991..1081    -  terminator     lambda t0 terminator: transcription terminator from phage lambda
   1105..1761    -  CDS            cat: CAT_ECOLX - Experimental evidence at protein level: Swiss-Prot protein existence level 1. This enzyme is an effector of chloramphenicol resistance in bacteria. From Escherichia coli. This protein is used as a marker in many commonly used cloning vectors, such as pACYC184.
   1762..1859    -  promoter       cat promoter: promoter of the E. coli cat gene encoding chloramphenicol acetyltransferase
   1943..2531    +  rep_origin     ori: high-copy-number ColE1/pMB1/pBR322/pUC origin of replication
>Addgene plasmid #87957 | pPMS008 (JBEI-11596) | addgene full sequence | sequence record 177670 | Addgene NGS Result
GTTATCCCCTGATTCTGTGGATAACCGTAGGGCGCGCCTGCAGGCGGCCGCGAATTGGTCCAGAGACCGA
AAGTGAAACGTGATTTCATGCGTCATTTTGAACATTTTGTAAATCTTATTTAATAATGTGTGCGGCAATT
CACATTTAATTTATGAATGTTTTCTTAACATCGCGGCAACTCAAGAAACGGCAGGTTCGGATCTTAGCTA
CTAGAGAAAGAGGAGAAATACTAGATGCGTAAAGGCGAAGAGCTGTTCACTGGTGTCGTCCCTATTCTGG
TGGAACTGGATGGTGATGTCAACGGTCATAAGTTTTCCGTGCGTGGCGAGGGTGAAGGTGACGCAACTAA
TGGTAAACTGACGCTGAAGTTCATCTGTACTACTGGTAAACTGCCGGTACCTTGGCCGACTCTGGTAACG
ACGCTGACTTATGGTGTTCAGTGCTTTGCTCGTTATCCGGACCATATGAAGCAGCATGACTTCTTCAAGT
CCGCCATGCCGGAAGGCTATGTGCAGGAACGCACGATTTCCTTTAAGGATGACGGCACGTACAAAACGCG
TGCGGAAGTGAAATTTGAAGGCGATACCCTGGTAAACCGCATTGAGCTGAAAGGCATTGACTTTAAAGAA
GACGGCAATATCCTGGGCCATAAGCTGGAATACAATTTTAACAGCCACAATGTTTACATCACCGCCGATA
AACAAAAAAATGGCATTAAAGCGAATTTTAAAATTCGCCACAACGTGGAGGATGGCAGCGTGCAGCTGGC
TGATCACTACCAGCAAAACACTCCAATCGGTGATGGTCCTGTTCTGCTGCCAGACAATCACTATCTGAGC
ACGCAAAGCGTTCTGTCTAAAGATCCGAACGAGAAACGCGATCATATGGTTCTGCTGGAGTTCGTAACCG
CAGCGGGCATCACGCATGGTATGGATGAACTGTACAAATGAGGTCTCTCGCTGGATCTCCTGCAGGCGGC
CGCGGCGCGCCTCACCAATAATAACGCCCGGCGGCAACCGAGCGTTCTGAACAAATCCAGATGGAGTTCT
GAGGTCATTACTGGATCTATCAACAGGAGTCCAAGCGAGCTCGATATCAAATTACGCCCCGCCCTGCCAC
TCATCGCAGTACTGTTGTAATTCATTAAGCATTCTGCCGACATGGAAGCCATCACAAACGGCATGATGAA
CCTGAATCGCCAGCGGCATCAGCACCTTGTCGCCTTGCGTATAATATTTGCCCATGGTGAAAACGGGGGC
GAAGAAGTTGTCCATATTGGCCACGTTTAAATCAAAACTGGTGAAACTCACCCAGGGATTGGCTGAAACG
AAAAACATATTCTCAATAAACCCTTTAGGGAAATAGGCCAGGTTTTCACCGTAACACGCCACATCTTGCG
AATATATGTGTAGAAACTGCCGGAAATCGTCGTGGTATTCACTCCAGAGCGATGAAAACGTTTCAGTTTG
CTCATGGAAAACGGTGTAACAAGGGTGAACACTATCCCATATCACCAGCTCACCGTCTTTCATTGCCATA
CGAAATTCCGGATGAGCATTCATCAGGCGGGCAAGAATGTGAATAAAGGCCGGATAAAACTTGTGCTTAT
TTTTCTTTACGGTCTTTAAAAAGGCCGTAATATCCAGCTGAACGGTCTGGTTATAGGTACATTGAGCAAC
TGACTGAAATGCCTCAAAATGTTCTTTACGATGCCATTGGGATATATCAACGGTGGTATATCCAGTGATT
TTTTTCTCCATTTTAGCTTCCTTAGCTCCTGAAAATCTCGATAACTCAAAAAATACGCCCGGTAGTGATC
TTATTTCATTATGGTGAAAGTTGGAACCTCTTACGTGCCCGATCAATCATGACCAAAATCCCTTAACGTG
AGTTTTCGTTCCACTGAGCGTCAGACCCCGTAGAAAAGATCAAAGGATCTTCTTGAGATCCTTTTTTTCT
GCGCGTAATCTGCTGCTTGCAAACAAAAAAACCACCGCTACCAGCGGTGGTTTGTTTGCCGGATCAAGAG
CTACCAACTCTTTTTCCGAAGGTAACTGGCTTCAGCAGAGCGCAGATACCAAATACTGTTCTTCTAGTGT
AGCCGTAGTTAGGCCACCACTTCAAGAACTCTGTAGCACCGCCTACATACCTCGCTCTGCTAATCCTGTT
ACCAGTGGCTGCTGCCAGTGGCGATAAGTCGTGTCTTACCGGGTTGGACTCAAGACGATAGTTACCGGAT
AAGGCGCAGCGGTCGGGCTGAACGGGGGGTTCGTGCACACAGCCCAGCTTGGAGCGAACGACCTACACCG
AACTGAGATACCTACAGCGTGAGCTATGAGAAAGCGCCACGCTTCCCGAAGGGAGAAAGGCGGACAGGTA
TCCGGTAAGCGGCAGGGTCGGAACAGGAGAGCGCACGAGGGAGCTTCCAGGGGGAAACGCCTGGTATCTT
TATAGTCCTGTCGGGTTTCGCCACCTCTGACTTGAGCGTCGATTTTTGTGATGCTCGTCAGGGGGGCGGA
GCCTATGGAAAAACGCCAGCAACGCGGCCTTTTTACGGTTCCTGGCCTTTTGCTGGCCTTTTGCTCACAT
GTTCTTTCCTGC
